>Addgene plasmid #246098 | pEYFP-C1-PHF13 | addgene full sequence | sequence record 492691 | Addgene NGS Result
TAGTTATTAATAGTAATCAATTACGGGGTCATTAGTTCATAGCCCATATATGGAGTTCCGCGTTACATAA
CTTACGGTAAATGGCCCGCCTGGCTGACCGCCCAACGACCCCCGCCCATTGACGTCAATAATGACGTATG
TTCCCATAGTAACGCCAATAGGGACTTTCCATTGACGTCAATGGGTGGAGTATTTACGGTAAACTGCCCA
CTTGGCAGTACATCAAGTGTATCATATGCCAAGTACGCCCCCTATTGACGTCAATGACGGTAAATGGCCC
GCCTGGCATTATGCCCAGTACATGACCTTATGGGACTTTCCTACTTGGCAGTACATCTACGTATTAGTCA
TCGCTATTACCATGGTGATGCGGTTTTGGCAGTACATCAATGGGCGTGGATAGCGGTTTGACTCACGGGG
ATTTCCAAGTCTCCACCCCATTGACGTCAATGGGAGTTTGTTTTGGCACCAAAATCAACGGGACTTTCCA
AAATGTCGTAACAACTCCGCCCCATTGACGCAAATGGGCGGTAGGCGTGTACGGTGGGAGGTCTATATAA
GCAGAGCTGGTTTAGTGAACCGTCAGATCCGCTAGCGCTACCGGTCGCCACCATGGTGAGCAAGGGCGAG
GAGCTGTTCACCGGGGTGGTGCCCATCCTGGTCGAGCTGGACGGCGACGTAAACGGCCACAAGTTCAGCG
TGTCCGGCGAGGGCGAGGGCGATGCCACCTACGGCAAGCTGACCCTGAAGTTCATCTGCACCACCGGCAA
GCTGCCCGTGCCCTGGCCCACCCTCGTGACCACCTTCGGCTACGGCCTGCAGTGCTTCGCCCGCTACCCC
GACCACATGAAGCAGCACGACTTCTTCAAGTCCGCCATGCCCGAAGGCTACGTCCAGGAGCGCACCATCT
TCTTCAAGGACGACGGCAACTACAAGACCCGCGCCGAGGTGAAGTTCGAGGGCGACACCCTGGTGAACCG
CATCGAGCTGAAGGGCATCGACTTCAAGGAGGACGGCAACATCCTGGGGCACAAGCTGGAGTACAACTAC
AACAGCCACAACGTCTATATCATGGCCGACAAGCAGAAGAACGGCATCAAGGTGAACTTCAAGATCCGCC
ACAACATCGAGGACGGCAGCGTGCAGCTCGCCGACCACTACCAGCAGAACACCCCCATCGGCGACGGCCC
CGTGCTGCTGCCCGACAACCACTACCTGAGCTACCAGTCCAAGCTGAGCAAAGACCCCAACGAGAAGCGC
GATCACATGGTCCTGCTGGAGTTCGTGACCGCCGCCGGGATCACTCTCGGCATGGACGAGCTGTACAAGT
CCGGACTCAGATCTCGAGCTCAAGCTTCGAATTCCATGGACTCTGACTCTTGCGCCGCCGCCTTCCACCC
GGAGGAATACTCCCCCAGTTGCAAGAGGCGCAGGACCGTGGAAGACTTCAACAAATTCTGCACCTTTGTC
TTGGCCTATGCTGGCTACATCCCTTATCCGAAGGAGGAACTCCCTTTAAGGAGCAGCCCCAGCCCTGCTA
ACAGCACTGCTGGTACCATTGACAGCGACGGCTGGGACGCGGGTTTCTCAGACATCGCGTCCTCAGTGCC
CTTGCCAGTCTCTGACCGCTGCTTTAGCCACCTGCAGCCTACTCTCTTGCAGCGAGCCAAGCCCAGTAAC
TTCCTGCTGGACAGAAAGAAAACGGACAAGCTGAAGAAGAAGAAGAAGAGGAAGCGCAGGGACAGTGATG
CGCCTGGGAAAGAGGGGTACAGGGGGGGCTTGCTGAAGCTGGAAGCCGCTGACCCCTACGTGGAGACCCC
CACGAGTCCCACCTTGCAGGATATCCCCCAGGCTCCCAGCGACCCCTGCTCGGGCTGGGACTCCGATACT
CCCTCGAGTGGATCTTGTGCCACTGTGTCACCTGATCAGGTCAAAGAAATAAAAACTGAAGGCAAACGGA
CTATCGTCCGGCAGGGAAAGCAGGTGGTGTTCCGAGATGAGGACAGCACTGGCAATGATGAGGACATCAT
GGTGGACTCAGATGACGATTCCTGGGACCTCGTGACCTGCTTCTGCATGAAGCCATTTGCCGGCCGCCCC
ATGATCGAGTGTAATGAGTGCCACACCTGGATTCACCTGTCCTGTGCGAAAATCCGGAAATCCAATGTTC
CAGAAGTGTTTGTCTGCCAAAAGTGCCGGGACTCCAAGTTTGACATCCGCCGTTCCAACCGCTCGCGGAC
GGGCTCCCGGAAGCTGTTCCTGGACTGACCGGATCCACCGGATCTAGATAACTGATCATAATCAGCCATA
CCACATTTGTAGAGGTTTTACTTGCTTTAAAAAACCTCCCACACCTCCCCCTGAACCTGAAACATAAAAT
GAATGCAATTGTTGTTGTTAACTTGTTTATTGCAGCTTATAATGGTTACAAATAAAGCAATAGCATCACA
AATTTCACAAATAAAGCATTTTTTTCACTGCATTCTAGTTGTGGTTTGTCCAAACTCATCAATGTATCTT
AAGGCGTAAATTGTAAGCGTTAATATTTTGTTAAAATTCGCGTTAAATTTTTGTTAAATCAGCTCATTTT
TTAACCAATAGGCCGAAATCGGCAAAATCCCTTATAAATCAAAAGAATAGACCGAGATAGGGT
[37 nt withheld, positions 2654-2690]
AAAGAACGTGGACTCCAACGTCAAAGG
[49 nt withheld, positions 2718-2766]
T
[91 nt withheld, positions 2768-2858]
G
[124 nt withheld, positions 2860-2983]
CAGGTGGCACTTTTCGGGGAAATGTGCGCGGAACCCCTATTTGTTTATTTTTCTAAATACATTCAAATAT
GTATCCGCTCATGAGACAATAACCCTGATAAATGCTTCAATAATATTGAAAAAGGAAGAGTCCTGAGGCG
GAAAGAACCAGCTGTGGAATGTGTGTCAGTTAGGGTGTGGAAAGTCCCCAGGCTCCCCAGCAGGCAGAAG
TATGCAAAGCATGCATCTCAATTAGTCAGCAACCAGGTGTGGAAAGTCCCCAGGCTCCCCAGCAGGCAGA
AGTATGCAAAGCATGCATCTCAATTAGTCAGCAACCATAGTCCCGCCCCTAACTCCGCCCAGTTCCGCCC
ATTCTCCGCCCCATGGCTGACTAATTTTTTTTATTTATGCAGAGGCCGAGGCCGCCTCGGCCTCTGAGCT
ATTCCAGAAGTAGTGAGGAGGCTTTTTTGGAGGCCTAGGCTTTTGCAAAGATCGATCAAGAGACAGGATG
AGGATCGTTTCGCATGATTGAACAAGATGGATTGCACGCAGGTTCTCCGGCCGCTTGGGTGGAGAGGCTA
TTCGGCTATGACTGGGCACAACAGACAATCGGCTGCTCTGATGCCGCCGTGTTCCGGCTGTCAGCGCAGG
GGCGCCCGGTTCTTTTTGTCAAGACCGACCTGTCCGGTGCCCTGAATGAACTGCAAGACGAGGCAGCGCG
GCTATCGTGGCTGGCCACGACGGGCGTTCCTTGCGCAGCTGTGCTCGACGTTGTCACTGAAGCGGGAAGG
GACTGGCTGCTATTGGGCGAAGTGCCGGGGCAGGATCTCCTGTCATCTCACCTTGCTCCTGCCGAGAAAG
TATCCATCATGGCTGATGCAATGCGGCGGCTGCATACGCTTGATCCGGCTACCTGCCCATTCGACCACCA
AGCGAAACATCGCATCGAGCGAGCACGTACTCGGATGGAAGCCGGTCTTGTCGATCAGGATGATCTGGAC
GAAGAGCATCAGGGGCTCGCGCCAGCCGAACTGTTCGCCAGGCTCAAGGCGAGCATGCCCGACGGCGAGG
ATCTCGTCGTGACCCATGGCGATGCCTGCTTGCCGAATATCATGGTGGAAAATGGCCGCTTTTCTGGATT
CATCGACTGTGGCCGGCTGGGTGTGGCGGACCGCTATCAGGACATAGCGTTGGCTACCCGTGATATTGCT
GAAGAGCTTGGCGGCGAATGGGCTGACCGCTTCCTCGTGCTTTACGGTATCGCCGCTCCCGATTCGCAGC
GCATCGCCTTCTATCGCCTTCTTGACGAGTTCTTCTGAGCGGGACTCTGGGGTTCGAAATGACCGACCAA
GCGACGCCCAACCTGCCATCACGAGATTTCGATTCCACCGCCGCCTTCTATGAAAGGTTGGGCTTCGGAA
TCGTTTTCCGGGACGCCGGCTGGATGATCCTCCAGCGCGGGGATCTCATGCTGGAGTTCTTCGCCCACCC
TAGGGGGAGGCTAACTGAAACACGGAAGGAGACAATACCGGAAGGAACCCGCGCTATGACGGCAATAAAA
AGACAGAATAAAACGCACGGTGTTGGGTCGTTTGTTCATAAACGCGGGGTTCGGTCCCAGGGCTGGCACT
CTGTCGATACCCCACCGAGACCCCATTGGGGCCAATACGCCCGCGTTTCTTCCTTTTCCCCACCCCACCC
CCCAAGTTCGGGTGAAGGCCCAGGGCTCGCAGCCAACGTCGGGGCGGCAGGCCCTGCCATAGCCTCAGGT
TACTCATATATACTTTAGATTGATTTAAAACTTCATTTTTAATTTAAAAGGATCTAGGTGAAGATCCTTT
TTGATAATCTCATGACCAAAATCCCTTAACGTGAGTTTTCGTTCCACTGAGCGTCAGACCCCGTAGAAAA
GATCAAAGGATCTTCTTGAGATCCTTTTTTTCTGCGCGTAATCTGCTGCTTGCAAACAAAAAAACCACCG
CTACCAGCGGTGGTTTGTTTGCCGGATCAAGAGCTACCAACTCTTTTTCCGAAGGTAACTGGCTTCAGCA
GAGCGCAGATACCAAATACTGTTCTTCTAGTGTAGCCGTAGTTAGGCCACCACTTCAAGAACTCTGTATC
ACCGCCTACATACCTCGCTCTGCTAATCCTGTTACCAGTGGCTGCTGCCAGTGGCGATAAGTCGTGTCTT
ACCGGGTTGGACTCAAGACGATAGTTACCGGATAAGGCGCAGCGGTCGGGCTGAACGGGGGGTTCGTGCA
CACAGCCCAGCTTGGAGCGAACGACCTACACCGAACTGAGATACCTACAGCGTGAGCTATGAGAAAGCGC
CACGCTTCCCGAAGGGAGAAAGGCGGACAGGTATCCGGTAAGCGGCAGGGTCGGAACAGGAGAGCGCACG
AGGGAGCTTCCAGGGGGAAACGCCTGGTATCTTTATAGTCCTGTCGGGTTTCGCCACCTCTGACTTGAGC
GTCGATTTTTGTGATGCTCGTCAGGGGGGCGGAGCCTATGGAAAAACGCCAGCAACGCGGCCTTTTTACG
GTTCCTGGCCTTTTGCTGGCCTTTTGCTCACATGTTCTTTCCTGCGTTATCCCCTGATTCTGTGGATAAC
CGTATTACCGCCATGCAT
Features (pLannotate 1.2.2; 17 found; start..end, strand, type, name):
     61..364     +  enhancer       CMV enhancer: human cytomegalovirus immediate early enhancer
    365..568     +  promoter       CMV promoter: human cytomegalovirus (CMV) immediate early promoter
    613..1329    +  CDS            mEYFP: mEYFP is a basic (constitutively fluorescent) yellow fluorescent protein published in 2002, derived from Aequorea victoria. It is reported to be a very rapidly-maturing monomer.
   1330..1364    +  misc_feature   MCS (fragment): multiple cloning site
   1366..2265    +  CDS            PHF13: PHF13_HUMAN - Experimental evidence at protein level: Swiss-Prot protein existence level 1. Modulates chromatin structure. Required for normal chromosome condensation during the early stages of mitosis. Required for normal chromosome separation during mitosis. From Homo sapiens (Human).
   2293..2377    +  CDS            large T antigen (fragment): large T antigen from SV40 (simian virus 40)
   2400..2521    +  polyA_signal   SV40 poly(A) signal: SV40 polyadenylation signal
   2555..2983    -  rep_origin     f1 ori (sequence partly withheld): f1 bacteriophage origin of replication; arrow indicates direction of (+) strand synthesis
   3010..3114    +  promoter       AmpR promoter: bla
   3157..3228    +  promoter       SV40 promoter (fragment): SV40 enhancer and early promoter
   3229..3300    +  promoter       SV40 promoter (fragment): SV40 enhancer and early promoter
   3304..3438    +  rep_origin     SV40 ori: SV40 origin of replication
   3487..4281    +  CDS            NeoR/KanR: aminoglycoside phosphotransferase from Tn5; aph(3')-II (or nptII); confers resistance to neomycin, kanamycin, and G418 (Geneticin®)
   4302..4454    +  CDS            ble (fragment): BLE_KLEPN - Experimental evidence at protein level: Swiss-Prot protein existence level 1. Binding protein with a strong affinity to the bleomycin family of antibiotics. Binds to CL990; an antimitotic-antibiotic compound. From Klebsiella pneumoniae.
   4513..4560    +  polyA_signal   HSV TK poly(A) signal: herpes simplex virus thymidine kinase polyadenylation signal (Cole and Stacy, 1985)
   4651..4667    -  polyA_signal   bGH poly(A) signal (fragment): bovine growth hormone polyadenylation signal
   4889..5477    +  rep_origin     ori: high-copy-number ColE1/pMB1/pBR322/pUC origin of replication
