[The description below was written by a language model from this plasmid's Addgene catalogue record and pLannotate feature annotations shown in this document.]
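Description:
pEYFP-C1-PHF13 is a mammalian expression plasmid of about 5.6 kb built on pEYFP_C1_A206K, a C1-type fluorescent protein fusion vector in which the A206K substitution makes EYFP monomeric (mEYFP). It is maintained in E. coli through a high-copy ColE1/pUC-type origin and selected with kanamycin. The resistance gene is the Tn5 aminoglycoside phosphotransferase (NeoR/KanR), placed behind both a bacterial bla-type promoter and the SV40 enhancer/early promoter and terminated by the HSV TK polyadenylation signal. The same cassette can therefore confer kanamycin resistance in bacteria and G418 resistance in mammalian cells. The backbone also carries an f1 phage origin and an SV40 origin, the latter allowing episomal replication in cells that express SV40 large T antigen. The short annotated fragments of ble, large T antigen and the bGH poly(A) signal appear to be backbone remnants or partial annotation matches rather than functional elements.

The payload is a single transcription unit driven by the human cytomegalovirus immediate early enhancer and promoter. The mEYFP coding sequence comes first, followed by a short remnant of the multiple cloning site that serves as a linker, and then the human PHF13 coding sequence (also known as PHF5 or SPOC1; about 900 bp), so the fluorescent protein sits at the N terminus of PHF13. An SV40 polyadenylation signal ends the transcript. The restriction sites used for cloning are not specified in the record. PHF13 is annotated as a modulator of chromatin structure required for normal chromosome condensation and separation in mitosis. The construct is intended for expressing fluorescently tagged PHF13 in mammalian cells, and the associated work concerns how PHF13 oligomerization affects its chromatin affinity and function.
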