Addgene plasmid #246098: pEYFP-C1-PHF13
Purpose: Expression of human PHF13 fused to mEYFP in mammalian cells
Depositing lab: Sarah Kinkley. Depositing organization: Max Planck Institute for Molecular Genetics. Publication: Differential oligomerization regulates PHF13 chromatin affinity and function. Rossi F, Magalhaes AP, Buschow R, Schubert T, Glaser L, Fontana A, Mai J, Staege H, Grimme A, Will H, Schriener S, Hnisz D, Vingron M, Chiariello AM, Kinkley S. Nucleic Acids Res. 2025 Jun 20;53(12):gkaf572. doi: 10.1093/nar/gkaf572. PubMed 40598901.
Backbone
  Vector backbone: pEYFP_C1_A206K
  Vector type: Mammalian Expression
Growth in bacteria
  Bacterial resistance: Kanamycin, 50 μg/mL
  Growth temperature: 37°C
  Growth strain: DH5alpha
  Copy number: High Copy
Gene/Insert
  Gene/Insert name: PHF13
  Species: H. sapiens (human)
  Insert size (bp): 903
  Entrez Gene: PHF13 (a.k.a. PHF5, SPOC1)
  Tag / fusion protein: mEYFP (N terminal on insert)
  Cloning method: Restriction Enzyme; 5′ cloning site Unspecified (unknown if destroyed)
  Sequencing primers: 5′ GATCACATGGTCCTGCTG; 3′ TTTAAAGCAAGTAAAACCTC
Terms and licenses: Academic/Nonprofit Terms; Industry Terms: Not Available to Industry
How to cite: pEYFP-C1-PHF13 was a gift from Sarah Kinkley (Addgene plasmid # 246098 ; http://n2t.net/addgene:246098 ; RRID:Addgene_246098)
