>Addgene plasmid #246098 | pEYFP-C1-PHF13 | depositor partial sequence | sequence record 483947 | Insert FWD
GGCGGGGGGGCTTTAAGCAGAGCTGGTTTAGTGAACCGTCAGATCCGCTAGCGCTACCGGTCGCCACCAT
GGTGAGCAAGGGCGAGGAGCTGTTCACCGGGGTGGTGCCCATCCTGGTCGAGCTGGACGGCGACGTAAAC
GGCCACAAGTTCAGCGTGTCCGGCGAGGGCGAGGGCGATGCCACCTACGGCAAGCTGACCCTGAAGTTCA
TCTGCACCACCGGCAAGCTGCCCGTGCCCTGGCCCACCCTCGTGACCACCTTCGGCTACGGCCTGCAGTG
CTTCGCCCGCTACCCCGACCACATGAAGCAGCACGACTTCTTCAAGTCCGCCATGCCCGAAGGCTACGTC
CAGGAGCGCACCATCTTCTTCAAGGACGACGGCAACTACAAGACCCGCGCCGAGGTGAAGTTCGAGGGCG
ACACCCTGGTGAACCGCATCGAGCTGAAGGGCATCGACTTCAAGGAGGACGGCAACATCCTGGGGCACAA
GCTGGAGTACAACTACAACAGCCACAACGTCTATATCATGGCCGACAAGCAGAAGAACGGCATCAAGGTG
AACTTCAAGATCCGCCACAACATCGAGGACGGCAGCGTGCAGCTCGCCGACCACTACCAGCAGAACACCC
CCATCGGCGACGGCCCCGTGCTGCTGCCCGACAACCACTACCTGAGCTACCAGTCCAAGCTGAGCAAAGA
CCCCAACGAGAAGCGCGATCACATGGTCCTGCTGGAGTTCGTGACCGCCGCCGGGATCACTCTCGGCATG
GACGAGCTGTACAAGTCCGGACTCAGATCTCGAGCTCAAGCTTCGAATTCCATGGACTCTGACTCTTGCG
CCGCCGCCTTCCACCCGGAGGAATACTCCCCCAGTTGCAAGAGGCGCAGGACCGTGGAAGACTTCAACAA
ATTCTGCACCTTTGTCTTGGCCTATGCTGGCTACATCCCTTATCCGAAGGAGGAACTCCCTTTAAGGAGC
AGCCCCAGCCCTGCTAACAGCACTGCTGGTACCATTGACAGCGACGGCTGGGACGCGGGTTTCTCAGACA
TCGCGTCCTCAGTGCCCTTGCCAGTCTCTGACCGCTGCTTTAGCCACCTGCAGCCTACTCTCTTGCAGCG
AGCCAAGCCCAGTAACTTCCTGCTGGACAGAAAGAAAACGGACAAGCTGAAAAAAAAAAAAAAAAGAAAC
CGCAGGGACAGGGATGCCCCTGGGAAAAAAGGGTACAGGGGGGGCTTGTTGAAACTGGAAACCGCTGACC
CCTACGGGGGAACCCCCCCAAGTCCCCCCTTGGGGGAAAACCCCCAGGTCCCAAAACCCCGGTGGGGGGG
GGGAACCCAAAACTCCCCCCGGGGGATTTTGGGGCTGGGGCCCCCGAAGGGAAAAAAAAAAAAAAAGAAA
AAAAAGAAAATATCTCTCCCGGGGAAAAAGAGGGGTGTTTT
