>Addgene plasmid #246098 | pEYFP-C1-PHF13 | depositor partial sequence | sequence record 483948 | Insert RV
CTTTTTTTAAAGGGAGGGCGGAACACACAACCCCGCCCGGGGGAAATTTTGGGGGGGACCCCCTGTGAAC
CCCTTGGAGGTTAAGGGCTTTGATTTCAAGGAGGAGGGCAACTTCTGGGGCCCAAGTTGGAGTACAATTA
CACAGCCCCAACGTTTTATTTCATGGCCGACAAGCCGAAGAACGGCATCAAGGTGAACTTCAAGATCCGC
CACAACATCGAGGACGGCAGCGTGCAGCTCGCCGACCATTACCAGCAGAACACCCCCATCGGCGACGGCC
CCGTGCTGCTGCCCGACAACCACTACCTGAGCTACCAGTCCAAGCTGAGCAAAGACCCCAACGAGAAGCG
CGATCACATGGTCCTGCTGGAGTTCGTGACCGCCGCCGGGATCACTCTCGGCATGGACGAGCTGTACAAG
TCCGGACTCAGATCTCGAGCTCAAGCTTCGAATTCCATGGACTCTGACTCTTGCGCCGCCGCCTTCCACC
CGGAGGAATACTCCCCCAGTTGCAAGAGGCGCAGGACCGTGGAAGACTTCAACAAATTCTGCACCTTTGT
CTTGGCCTATGCTGGCTACATCCCTTATCCGAAGGAGGAACTCCCTTTAAGGAGCAGCCCCAGCCCTGCT
AACAGCACTGCTGGTACCATTGACAGCGACGGCTGGGACGCGGGTTTCTCAGACATCGCGTCCTCAGTGC
CCTTGCCAGTCTCTGACCGCTGCTTTAGCCACCTGCAGCCTACTCTCTTGCAGCGAGCCAAGCCCAGTAA
CTTCCTGCTGGACAGAAAGAAAACGGACAAGCTGAAGAAGAAGAAGAAGAGGAAGCGCAGGGACAGTGAT
GCGCCTGGGAAAGAGGGGTACAGGGGGGGCTTGCTGAAGCTGGAAGCCGCTGACCCCTACGTGGAGACCC
CCACGAGTCCCACCTTGCAGGATATCCCCCAGGCTCCCAGCGACCCCTGCTCGGGCTGGGACTCCGATAC
TCCCTCGAGTGGATCTTGTGCCACTGTGTCACCTGATCAGGTCAAAGAAATAAAAACTGAAGGCAAACGG
ACTATCGTCCGGCAGGGAAAGCAGGTGGTGTTCCGAGATGAGGACAGCACTGGCAATGATGAGGACATCA
TGGTGGACTCAGATGACGATTCCTGGGACCTCGTGACCTGCTTCTGCATGAAGCCATTTGCCGGCCGCCC
CATGATCGAGTGTAATGAGTGCCACACCTGGATTCACCTGTCCTGTGCGAAAATCCGGAAATCCAATGTT
CCAGAAGTGTTTGTCTGCCAAAAGTGCCGGGACTCCAAGTTTGACATCCGCCGTTCCAACCGCTCGCGGA
CGGGCTCCCGGAAGCTGTTCCTGGACTGACCGGATCCACCGGATCTAGATAACTGATCATATTCAGCCAA
ACCTCC
